>Addgene plasmid #135246 | p667-UBC-PKMYT1-V5-miniTurbo_IDG-K | addgene full sequence | sequence record 311576 | Addgene NGS Result
TGTAGTCTTATGCAATACTCTTGTAGTCTTGCAACATGGTAACGATGAGTTAGCAACATGCCTTACAAGG
AGAGAAAAAGCACCGTGCATGCCGATTGGTGGAAGTAAGGTGGTACGATCGTGCCTTATTAGGAAGGCAA
CAGACGGGTCTGACATGGATTGGACGAACCACTGAATTGCCGCATTGCAGAGATATTGTATTTAAGTGCC
TAGCTCGATACATAAACGGGTCTCTCTGGTTAGACCAGATCTGAGCCTGGGAGCTCTCTGGCTAACTAGG
GAACCCACTGCTTAAGCCTCAATAAAGCTTGCCTTGAGTGCTTCAAGTAGTGTGTGCCCGTCTGTTGTGT
GACTCTGGTAACTAGAGATCCCTCAGACCCTTTTAGTCAGTGTGGAAAATCTCTAGCAGTGGCGCCCGAA
CAGGGACTTGAAAGCGAAAGGGAAACCAGAGGAGCTCTCTCGACGCAGGACTCGGCTTGCTGAAGCGCGC
ACGGCAAGAGGCGAGGGGCGGCGACTGGTGAGTACGCCAAAAATTTTGACTAGCGGAGGCTAGAAGGAGA
GAGATGGGTGCGAGAGCGTCAGTATTAAGCGGGGGAGAATTAGATCGCGATGGGAAAAAATTCGGTTAAG
GCCAGGGGGAAAGAAAAAATATAAATTAAAACATATAGTATGGGCAAGCAGGGAGCTAGAACGATTCGCA
GTTAATCCTGGCCTGTTAGAAACATCAGAAGGCTGTAGACAAATACTGGGACAGCTACAACCATCCCTTC
AGACAGGATCAGAAGAACTTAGATCATTATATAATACAGTAGCAACCCTCTATTGTGTGCATCAAAGGAT
AGAGATAAAAGACACCAAGGAAGCTTTAGACAAGATAGAGGAAGAGCAAAACAAAAGTAAGACCACCGCA
CAGCAAGCGGCCGCTGATCTTCAGACCTGGAGGAGGAGATATGAGGGACAATTGGAGAAGTGAATTATAT
AAATATAAAGTAGTAAAAATTGAACCATTAGGAGTAGCACCCACCAAGGCAAAGAGAAGAGTGGTGCAGA
GAGAAAAAAGAGCAGTGGGAATAGGAGCTTTGTTCCTTGGGTTCTTGGGAGCAGCAGGAAGCACTATGGG
CGCAGCGTCAATGACGCTGACGGTACAGGCCAGACAATTATTGTCTGGTATAGTGCAGCAGCAGAACAAT
TTGCTGAGGGCTATTGAGGCGCAACAGCATCTGTTGCAACTCACAGTCTGGGGCATCAAGCAGCTCCAGG
CAAGAATCCTGGCTGTGGAAAGATACCTAAAGGATCAACAGCTCCTGGGGATTTGGGGTTGCTCTGGAAA
ACTCATTTGCACCACTGCTGTGCCTTGGAATGCTAGTTGGAGTAATAAATCTCTGGAACAGATTTGGAAT
CACACGACCTGGATGGAGTGGGACAGAGAAATTAACAATTACACAAGCTTAATACACTCCTTAATTGAAG
AATCGCAAAACCAGCAAGAAAAGAATGAACAAGAATTATTGGAATTAGATAAATGGGCAAGTTTGTGGAA
TTGGTTTAACATAACAAATTGGCTGTGGTATATAAAATTATTCATAATGATAGTAGGAGGCTTGGTAGGT
TTAAGAATAGTTTTTGCTGTACTTTCTATAGTGAATAGAGTTAGGCAGGGATATTCACCATTATCGTTTC
AGACCCACCTCCCAACCCCGAGGGGACCCGACAGGCCCGAAGGAATAGAAGAAGAAGGTGGAGAGAGAGA
CAGAGACAGATCCATTCGATTAGTGAACGGATCTCGACGGTATCGGTTAACTTTTAAAAGAAAAGGGGGG
ATTGGGGGGTACAGTGCAGGGGAAAGAATAGTAGACATAATAGCAACAGACATACAAACTAAAGAATTAC
AAAAACAAATTACAAAATTCAAAATTTTATCGTCCAGTGTGGTGGAATTCTGCAGATATCAACTTTGTAT
AGAAAAGTTGGCCTCCGCGCCGGGTTTTGGCGCCTCCCGCGGGCGCCCCCCTCCTCACGGCGAGCGCTGC
CACGTCAGACGAAGGGCGCAGCGAGCGTCCTGATCCTTCCGCCCGGACGCTCAGGACAGCGGCCCGCTGC
TCATAAGACTCGGCCTTAGAACCCCAGTATCAGCAGAAGGACATTTTAGGACGGGACTTGGGTGACTCTA
GGGCACTGGTTTTCTTTCCAGAGAGCGGAACAGGCGAGGAAAAGTAGTCCCTTCTCGGCGATTCTGCGGA
GGGATCTCCGTGGGGCGGTGAACGCCGATGATTATATAAGGACGCGCCGGGTGTGGCACAGCTAGTTCCG
TCGCAGCCGGGATTTGGGTCGCGGTTCTTGTTTGTGGATCGCTGTGATCGTCACTTGGTGAGTAGCGGGC
TGCTGGGCTGGCCGGGGCTTTCGTGGCCGCCGGGCCGCTCGGTGGGACGGAAGCGTGTGGAGAGACCGCC
AAGGGCTGTAGTCTGGGTCCGCGAGCAAGGTTGCCCTGAACTGGGGGTTGGGGGGAGCGCAGCAAAATGG
CGGCTGTTCCCGAGTCTTGAATGGAAGACGCTTGTGAGGCGGGCTGTGAGGTCGTTGAAACAAGGTGGGG
GGCATGGTGGGCGGCAAGAACCCAAGGTCTTGAGGCCTTCGCTAATGCGGGAAAGCTCTTATTCGGGTGA
GATGGGCTGGGGCACCATCTGGGGACCCTGACGTGAAGTTTGTCACTGACTGGAGAACTCGGTTTGTCGT
CTGTTGCGGGGGCGGCAGTTATGGCGGTGCCGTTGGGCAGTGCACCCGTACCTTTGGGAGCGCGCGCCCT
CGTCGTGTCGTGACGTCACCCGTTCTGTTGGCTTATAATGCAGGGTGGGGCCACCTGCCGGTAGGTGTGC
GGTAGGCTTTTCTCCGTCGCAGGACGCAGGGTTCGGGCCTAGGGTAGGCTCTCCTGAATCGACAGGCGCC
GGACCTCTGGTGAGGGGAGGGATAAGTGAGGCGTCAGTTTCTTTGGTCGGTTTTATGTACCTATCTTCTT
AAGTAGCTGAAGCTCCGGTTTTGAACTATGCGCTCGGGGTTGGCGAGTGTGTTTTGTGAAGTTTTTTAGG
CACCTTTTGAAATGTAATCATTTGGGTCAATATGTAATTTTCAGTGTTAGACTAGTAAATTGTCCGCTAA
ATTCTGGCCGTTTTTGGCTTTTTTGTTAGACGCAACTTTGTACAAAAAAGTTGGCACCATGCTAGAACGG
CCTCCTGCACTGGCCATGCCCATGCCCACGGAGGGCACCCCGCCACCTCTGAGTGGCACCCCCATCCCAG
TCCCAGCCTACTTCCGCCACGCAGAACCTGGATTCTCCCTCAAGAGGCCCAGGGGGCTCAGCCGGAGCCT
CCCACCTCCGCCCCCTGCCAAGGGCAGCATTCCCATCAGCCGCCTCTTCCCTCCTCGGACCCCAGGCTGG
CACCAGCTGCAGCCCCGGCGGGTGTCATTCCGGGGCGAGGCCTCAGAGACTCTGCAGAGCCCTGGGTATG
ACCCAAGCCGGCCAGAGTCCTTCTTCCAGCAGAGCTTCCAGAGGCTCAGCCGCCTGGGCCATGGCTCCTA
CGGAGAGGTCTTCAAGGTGCGCTCCAAGGAGGACGGCCGGCTCTATGCGGTAAAGCGTTCCATGTCACCA
TTCCGGGGCCCCAAGGACCGGGCCCGCAAGTTGGCCGAGGTGGGCAGCCACGAGAAGGTGGGGCAGCACC
CATGCTGCGTGCGGCTGGAGCAGGCCTGGGAGGAGGGCGGCATCCTGTACCTGCAGACGGAGCTGTGCGG
GCCCAGCCTGCAGCAACACTGTGAGGCCTGGGGTGCCAGCCTGCCTGAGGCCCAGGTCTGGGGCTACCTG
CGGGACACGCTGCTTGCCCTGGCCCATCTGCACAGCCAGGGCCTGGTGCACCTTGATGTCAAGCCTGCCA
ACATCTTCCTGGGGCCCCGGGGCCGCTGCAAGCTGGGTGACTTCGGACTGCTGGTGGAGCTGGGTACAGC
AGGAGCTGGTGAGGTCCAGGAGGGAGACCCCCGCTACATGGCCCCCGAGCTGCTGCAGGGCTCCTATGGG
ACAGCAGCGGATGTGTTCAGTCTGGGCCTCACCATCCTGGAAGTGGCATGCAACATGGAGCTGCCCCACG
GTGGGGAGGGCTGGCAGCAGCTGCGCCAGGGCTACCTGCCCCCTGAGTTCACTGCCGGTCTGTCTTCCGA
GCTGCGTTCTGTCCTTGTCATGATGCTGGAGCCAGACCCCAAGCTGCGGGCCACGGCCGAGGCCCTGCTG
GCACTGCCTGTGTTGAGGCAGCCGCGGGCCTGGGGTGTGCTGTGGTGCATGGCAGCGGAGGCCCTGAGCC
GAGGGTGGGCCCTGTGGCAGGCCCTGCTTGCCCTGCTCTGCTGGCTCTGGCATGGGCTGGCTCACCCTGC
CAGCTGGCTACAGCCCCTGGGCCCGCCAGCCACCCCGCCTGGCTCACCACCCTGCAGTTTGCTCCTGGAC
AGCAGCCTCTCCAGCAACTGGGATGACGACAGCCTAGGGCCTTCACTCTCCCCTGAGGCTGTCCTGGCCC
GGACTGTGGGGAGCACCTCCACCCCCCGGAGCAGGTGCACACCCAGGGATGCCCTGGACCTAAGTGACAT
CAACTCAGAGCCTCCTCGGGGCTCCTTCCCCTCCTTTGAGCCTCGGAACCTCCTCAGCCTGTTTGAGGAC
ACCCTAGACCCAACCCCAACTTTCTTGTACAAAGTGGGCGGCAAGCCCATCCCCAACCCCCTGCTGGGCC
TGGACAGCACCGCTAGCATCCCGCTGCTGAACGCTAAACAGATTCTGGGACAGCTGGACGGCGGGAGCGT
GGCAGTCCTGCCTGTGGTCGACTCCACCAATCAGTACCTGCTGGATCGAATCGGCGAGCTGAAGAGTGGG
GATGCTTGCATTGCAGAATATCAGCAGGCAGGGAGAGGAAGCAGAGGGAGGAAATGGTTCTCTCCTTTTG
GAGCTAACCTGTACCTGAGTATGTTTTGGCGCCTGAAGCGGGGACCAGCAGCAATCGGCCTGGGCCCGGT
CATCGGAATTGTCATGGCAGAAGCGCTGCGAAAGCTGGGAGCAGACAAGGTGCGAGTCAAATGGCCCAAT
GACCTGTATCTGCAGGATAGAAAGCTGGCAGGCATCCTGGTGGAGCTGGCCGGAATAACAGGCGATGCTG
CACAGATCGTCATTGGCGCCGGGATTAACGTGGCTATGAGGCGCGTGGAGGAAAGCGTGGTCAATCAGGG
CTGGATCACACTGCAGGAAGCAGGGATTAACCTGGACAGGAATACTCTGGCCGCTATGCTGATCCGAGAG
CTGCGGGCAGCCCTGGAACTGTTCGAGCAGGAAGGCCTGGCTCCATATCTGTCACGGTGGGAGAAGCTGG
ATAACTTCATCAATAGACCCGTGAAGCTGATCATTGGGGACAAAGAGATTTTCGGGATTAGCCGGGGGAT
TGATAAACAGGGAGCCCTGCTGCTGGAACAGGACGGAGTTATCAAACCCTGGATGGGCGGAGAAATCAGT
CTGCGGTCTGCCGAAAAGTAAGCCAACTTTATTATACATAGTTGATATCCAGCACAGTGGCGGCCGCTCG
ACAATCAACCTCTGGATTACAAAATTTGTGAAAGATTGACTGGTATTCTTAACTATGTTGCTCCTTTTAC
GCTATGTGGATACGCTGCTTTAATGCCTTTGTATCATGCTATTGCTTCCCGTATGGCTTTCATTTTCTCC
TCCTTGTATAAATCCTGGTTGCTGTCTCTTTATGAGGAGTTGTGGCCCGTTGTCAGGCAACGTGGCGTGG
TGTGCACTGTGTTTGCTGACGCAACCCCCACTGGTTGGGGCATTGCCACCACCTGTCAGCTCCTTTCCGG
GACTTTCGCTTTCCCCCTCCCTATTGCCACGGCGGAACTCATCGCCGCCTGCCTTGCCCGCTGCTGGACA
GGGGCTCGGCTGTTGGGCACTGACAATTCCGTGGTGTTGTCGGGGAAGCTGACGTCCTTTCCATGGCTGC
TCGCCTGTGTTGCCACCTGGATTCTGCGCGGGACGTCCTTCTGCTACGTCCCTTCGGCCCTCAATCCAGC
GGACCTTCCTTCCCGCGGCCTGCTGCCGGCTCTGCGGCCTCTTCCGCGTCTTCGCCTTCGCCCTCAGACG
AGTCGGATCTCCCTTTGGGCCGCCTCCCCGCCTGGAATTCTACCGGGTAGGGGAGGCGCTTTTCCCAAGG
CAGTCTGGAGCATGCGCTTTAGCAGCCCCGCTGGGCACTTGGCGCTACACAAGTGGCCTCTGGCCTCGCA
CACATTCCACATCCACCGGTAGGCGCCAACCGGCTCCGTTCTTTGGTGGCCCCTTCGCGCCACCTTCTAC
TCCTCCCCTAGTCAGGAAGTTCCCCCCCGCCCCGCAGCTCGCGTCGTGCAGGACGTGACAAATGGAAGTA
GCACGTCTCACTAGTCTCGTGCAGATGGACAGCACCGCTGAGCAATGGAAGCGGGTAGGCCTTTGGGGCA
GCGGCCAATAGCAGCTTTGCTCCTTCGCTTTCTGGGCTCAGAGGCTGGGAAGGGGTGGGTCCGGGGGCGG
GCTCAGGGGCGGGCTCAGGGGCGGGGCGGGCGCCCGAAGGTCCTCCGGAGGCCCGGCATTCTGCACGCTT
CAAAAGCGCACGTCTGCCGCGCTGTTCTCCTCTTCCTCATCTCCGGGCCTTTCGACCTGCAGCCCAAGCT
TACCATGACCGAGTACAAGCCCACGGTGCGCCTCGCCACCCGCGACGACGTCCCCAGGGCCGTACGCACC
CTCGCCGCCGCGTTCGCCGACTACCCCGCCACGCGCCACACCGTCGATCCGGACCGCCACATCGAGCGGG
TCACCGAGCTGCAAGAACTCTTCCTCACGCGCGTCGGGCTCGACATCGGCAAGGTGTGGGTCGCGGACGA
CGGCGCCGCGGTGGCGGTCTGGACCACGCCGGAGAGCGTCGAAGCGGGGGCGGTGTTCGCCGAGATCGGC
CCGCGCATGGCCGAGTTGAGCGGTTCCCGGCTGGCCGCGCAGCAACAGATGGAAGGCCTCCTGGCGCCGC
ACCGGCCCAAGGAGCCCGCGTGGTTCCTGGCCACCGTCGGCGTCTCGCCCGACCACCAGGGCAAGGGTCT
GGGCAGCGCCGTCGTGCTCCCCGGAGTGGAGGCGGCCGAGCGCGCCGGGGTGCCCGCCTTCCTGGAGACC
TCCGCGCCCCGCAACCTCCCCTTCTACGAGCGGCTCGGCTTCACCGTCACCGCCGACGTCGAGGTGCCCG
AAGGACCGCGCACCTGGTGCATGACCCGCAAGCCCGGTGCCTGACGCCCGCCCCACGACCCGCAGCGCCC
GACCGAAAGGAGCGCACGACCCCATGCATCTCGAGGGCCCGGTACCTTTAAGACCAATGACTTACAAGGC
AGCTGTAGATCTTAGCCACTTTTTAAAAGAAAAGGGGGGACTGGAAGGGCTAGCTCACTCCCAACGAAGA
CAAGATCTGCTTTTTGCTTGTACTGGGTCTCTCTGGTTAGACCAGATCTGAGCCTGGGAGCTCTCTGGCT
AACTAGGGAACCCACTGCTTAAGCCTCAATAAAGCTTGCCTTGAGTGCTTCAAGTAGTGTGTGCCCGTCT
GTTGTGTGACTCTGGTAACTAGAGATCCCTCAGACCCTTTTAGTCAGTGTGGAAAATCTCTAGCAGTAGT
AGTTCATGTCATCTTATTATTCAGTATTTATAACTTGCAAAGAAATGAATATCAGAGAGTGAGAGGAACT
TGTTTATTGCAGCTTATAATGGTTACAAATAAAGCAATAGCATCACAAATTTCACAAATAAAGCATTTTT
TTCACTGCATTCTAGTTGTGGTTTGTCCAAACTCATCAATGTATCTTATCATGTCTGGCTCTAGCTATCC
CGCCCCTAACTCCGCCCATCCCGCCCCTAACTCCGCCCAGTTCCGCCCATTCTCCGCCCCATGGCTGACT
AATTTTTTTTATTTATGCAGAGGCCGAGGCCGCCTCGGCCTCTGAGCTATTCCAGAAGTAGTGAGGAGGC
TTTTTTGGAGGCCTAGGGACGTACCCAATTCGCCCTATAGTGAGTCGTATTACGCGCGCTCACTGGCCGT
CGTTTTACAACGTCGTGACTGGGAAAACCCTGGCGTTACCCAACTTAATCGCCTTGCAGCACATCCCCCT
TTCGCCAGCTGGCGTAATAGCGAAGAGGCCCGCACCGATCGCCCTTCCCAACAGTTGCGCAGCCTGAATG
GCGAATGGG
[124 nt withheld, positions 8270-8393]
C
[91 nt withheld, positions 8395-8485]
A
[49 nt withheld, positions 8487-8535]
CCTTTGACGTTGGAGTCCACGTTCTTT
[37 nt withheld, positions 8563-8599]
ACCCTATCTCGGTCTATTCTTTTGATTTATAAGGGATTTTGCCGATTTCGGCCTATTGGTTAAAAAATGA
GCTGATTTAACAAAAATTTAACGCGAATTTTAACAAAATATTAACGCTTACAATTTAGGTGGCACTTTTC
GGGGAAATGTGCGCGGAACCCCTATTTGTTTATTTTTCTAAATACATTCAAATATGTATCCGCTCATGAG
ACAATAACCCTGATAAATGCTTCAATAATATTGAAAAAGGAAGAGTATGAGTATTCAACATTTCCGTGTC
GCCCTTATTCCCTTTTTTGCGGCATTTTGCCTTCCTGTTTTTGCTCACCCAGAAACGCTGGTGAAAGTAA
AAGATGCTGAAGATCAGTTGGGTGCACGAGTGGGTTACATCGAACTGGATCTCAACAGCGGTAAGATCCT
TGAGAGTTTTCGCCCCGAAGAACGTTTTCCAATGATGAGCACTTTTAAAGTTCTGCTATGTGGCGCGGTA
TTATCCCGTATTGACGCCGGGCAAGAGCAACTCGGTCGCCGCATACACTATTCTCAGAATGACTTGGTTG
AGTACTCACCAGTCACAGAAAAGCATCTTACGGATGGCATGACAGTAAGAGAATTATGCAGTGCTGCCAT
AACCATGAGTGATAACACTGCGGCCAACTTACTTCTGACAACGATCGGAGGACCGAAGGAGCTAACCGCT
TTTTTGCACAACATGGGGGATCATGTAACTCGCCTTGATCGTTGGGAACCGGAGCTGAATGAAGCCATAC
CAAACGACGAGCGTGACACCACGATGCCTGTAGCAATGGCAACAACGTTGCGCAAACTATTAACTGGCGA
ACTACTTACTCTAGCTTCCCGGCAACAATTAATAGACTGGATGGAGGCGGATAAAGTTGCAGGACCACTT
CTGCGCTCGGCCCTTCCGGCTGGCTGGTTTATTGCTGATAAATCTGGAGCCGGTGAGCGTGGGTCTCGCG
GTATCATTGCAGCACTGGGGCCAGATGGTAAGCCCTCCCGTATCGTAGTTATCTACACGACGGGGAGTCA
GGCAACTATGGATGAACGAAATAGACAGATCGCTGAGATAGGTGCCTCACTGATTAAGCATTGGTAACTG
TCAGACCAAGTTTACTCATATATACTTTAGATTGATTTAAAACTTCATTTTTAATTTAAAAGGATCTAGG
TGAAGATCCTTTTTGATAATCTCATGACCAAAATCCCTTAACGTGAGTTTTCGTTCCACTGAGCGTCAGA
CCCCGTAGAAAAGATCAAAGGATCTTCTTGAGATCCTTTTTTTCTGCGCGTAATCTGCTGCTTGCAAACA
AAAAAACCACCGCTACCAGCGGTGGTTTGTTTGCCGGATCAAGAGCTACCAACTCTTTTTCCGAAGGTAA
CTGGCTTCAGCAGAGCGCAGATACCAAATACTGTTCTTCTAGTGTAGCCGTAGTTAGGCCACCACTTCAA
GAACTCTGTAGCACCGCCTACATACCTCGCTCTGCTAATCCTGTTACCAGTGGCTGCTGCCAGTGGCGAT
AAGTCGTGTCTTACCGGGTTGGACTCAAGACGATAGTTACCGGATAAGGCGCAGCGGTCGGGCTGAACGG
GGGGTTCGTGCACACAGCCCAGCTTGGAGCGAACGACCTACACCGAACTGAGATACCTACAGCGTGAGCT
ATGAGAAAGCGCCACGCTTCCCGAAGGGAGAAAGGCGGACAGGTATCCGGTAAGCGGCAGGGTCGGAACA
GGAGAGCGCACGAGGGAGCTTCCAGGGGGAAACGCCTGGTATCTTTATAGTCCTGTCGGGTTTCGCCACC
TCTGACTTGAGCGTCGATTTTTGTGATGCTCGTCAGGGGGGCGGAGCCTATGGAAAAACGCCAGCAACGC
GGCCTTTTTACGGTTCCTGGCCTTTTGCTGGCCTTTTGCTCACATGTTCTTTCCTGCGTTATCCCCTGAT
TCTGTGGATAACCGTATTACCGCCTTTGAGTGAGCTGATACCGCTCGCCGCAGCCGAACGACCGAGCGCA
GCGAGTCAGTGAGCGAGGAAGCGGAAGAGCGCCCAATACGCAAACCGCCTCTCCCCGCGCGTTGGCCGAT
TCATTAATGCAGCTGGCACGACAGGTTTCCCGACTGGAAAGCGGGCAGTGAGCGCAACGCAATTAATGTG
AGTTAGCTCACTCATTAGGCACCCCAGGCTTTACACTTTATGCTTCCGGCTCGTATGTTGTGTGGAATTG
TGAGCGGATAACAATTTCACACAGGAAACAGCTATGACCATGATTACGCCAAGCGCGCAATTAACCCTCA
CTAAAGGGAACAAAAGCTGGAGCTGCAAGCTTAA
Features (pLannotate 1.2.2; 31 found; start..end, strand, type, name):
      1..227     +  promoter       RSV promoter: Rous sarcoma virus enhancer/promoter
    228..408     +  LTR            5' LTR (truncated): truncated 5' long terminal repeat (LTR) from HIV-1
    455..580     +  misc_feature   HIV-1 Ψ: packaging signal of human immunodeficiency virus type 1
    564..927     +  CDS            HIV-1 gag (fragment): gag protein from human immunodeficiency virus 1; gag
   1073..1306    +  misc_feature   RRE: The Rev response element (RRE) of HIV-1 allows for Rev-dependent mRNA export from the nucleus to the cytoplasm.
   1683..1783    +  CDS            Rev (fragment): human immunodeficiency virus 1 (HIV-1) Rev protein; rev; enhances nuclear export of unspliced and incompletely spliced viral mRNAs
   1802..1918    +  misc_feature   cPPT/CTS: central polypurine tract and central termination sequence of HIV-1
   1950..1970    +  protein_bind   attB4: mutant version of attB; core recombination site for the Gateway® BP reaction BP Clonase™
   1970..3181    +  promoter       UbC promoter: human ubiquitin C promoter
   3183..3200    +  protein_bind   attL1 (fragment): mutant version of attL; recombination site for the Gateway® LR reaction LR Clonase™
   3209..4705    +  CDS            PKMYT1: PMYT1_HUMAN - Also known as MYT1. Experimental evidence at protein level: Swiss-Prot protein existence level 1. Acts as a negative regulator of entry into mitosis (G2 to M transition) by phosphorylation of the CDK1 kinase specifically when CDK1 is complexed to cyclins. Mediates phosphorylation of CDK1 predominantly on 'Thr-14'. Also involved in Golgi fragmentation. May be involved in phosphorylation of CDK1 on 'Tyr-15' to a lesser degree, however tyrosine kinase activity is unclear and may be indirect. May be a downstream target of Notch signaling pathway during eye development. From Homo sapi
   4705..4727    -  protein_bind   attB2 (fragment): mutant version of attB; recombination site for the Gateway® BP reaction BP Clonase™
   4778..5548    +  CDS            miniTurbo: N-terminally truncated mutant of the E. coli biotin ligase BioID engineered for improved catalytic efficiency (Branon et al., 2018)
   5603..6191    +  misc_feature   WPRE: woodchuck hepatitis virus posttranscriptional regulatory element
   6205..6704    +  promoter       PGK promoter: mouse phosphoglycerate kinase 1 promoter
   6725..7324    +  CDS            PuroR: puromycin N-acetyltransferase; pac from Streptomyces alboniger; confers resistance to puromycin
   7392..7529    +  CDS            nef (fragment): NEF_HV1LA - Experimental evidence at protein level: Swiss-Prot protein existence level 1. Extracellular Nef protein targets CD4(+) T-lymphocytes for apoptosis by interacting with CXCR4 surface receptors. From Human immunodeficiency virus type 1 group M subtype B (isolate Lai) (HIV-1).
   7515..7695    +  LTR            5' LTR (truncated): truncated 5' long terminal repeat (LTR) from HIV-1
   7767..7888    +  polyA_signal   SV40 poly(A) signal: SV40 polyadenylation signal
   7928..8063    +  rep_origin     SV40 ori: SV40 origin of replication
   8084..8102    -  promoter       T7 promoter: promoter for bacteriophage T7 RNA polymerase
   8110..8265    +  CDS            lacZα (fragment): LacZα fragment of β-galactosidase; lacZ fragment
   8270..8698    +  rep_origin     f1 ori (sequence partly withheld): f1 bacteriophage origin of replication; arrow indicates direction of (+) strand synthesis
   8751..8855    +  promoter       AmpR promoter: bla
   8856..9716    +  CDS            AmpR: β-lactamase; bla; confers resistance to ampicillin, carbenicillin, and related antibiotics
   9887..10475   +  rep_origin     ori: high-copy-number ColE1/pMB1/pBR322/pUC origin of replication
  10658..10750   +  CDS            lacI (fragment): lac repressor; lacI; The lac repressor binds to the lac operator to inhibit transcription in E. coli. This inhibition can be relieved by adding lactose or isopropyl-β-D-thiogalactopyranoside (IPTG).
  10763..10784   +  protein_bind   CAP binding site: CAP binding activates transcription in the presence of cAMP. E. coli catabolite activator protein
  10799..10829   +  promoter       lac promoter: promoter for the E. coli lac operon
  10833..10855   +  protein_bind   lac operator (fragment): The lac repressor binds to the lac operator to inhibit transcription in E. coli. This inhibition can be relieved by adding lactose or isopropyl-β-D-thiogalactopyranoside (IPTG). lac repressor encoded by lacI
  10898..10916   +  promoter       T3 promoter: promoter for bacteriophage T3 RNA polymerase
