[The description below was written by a language model from this plasmid's Addgene catalogue record and pLannotate feature annotations shown in this document.]
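Description:
p667-UBC-PKMYT1-V5-miniTurbo_IDG-K is a lentiviral mammalian expression clone built on the pDest667 Gateway destination backbone by multisite Gateway recombination; the sequenced plasmid is about 10.9 kb. It is propagated in E. coli through a ColE1/pUC-type origin with ampicillin selection (AmpR under its own bla promoter), although the catalogue lists it as low copy. An f1 origin, an SV40 origin and remnants of a lacZα/lac promoter cloning region flanked by T7 and T3 promoters are also present in the backbone. The viral portion has a third-generation layout: an RSV promoter fused to a truncated HIV-1 5' LTR drives genomic RNA production in packaging cells, followed by the Ψ packaging signal with a gag fragment, the RRE for Rev-dependent nuclear export, and the cPPT/CTS. A truncated 3' LTR and SV40 poly(A) signal close the transfer cassette.

Between the LTRs, the human ubiquitin C promoter, bounded by Gateway recombination scars, drives the human PKMYT1 open reading frame. PKMYT1 (MYT1) is a kinase that restrains mitotic entry by phosphorylating CDK1. It is fused at its C terminus to V5-miniTurbo; the V5 epitope is recorded in the catalogue but not separately annotated in the feature table, which shows miniTurbo, an engineered truncated E. coli biotin ligase, just downstream of the attB2 scar. A WPRE follows to enhance transcript expression, and a separate mouse PGK promoter–PuroR cassette allows puromycin selection of transduced cells. The construct was made within the Illuminating the Druggable Genome program's effort on understudied kinases and is intended for proximity-dependent biotinylation proteomics, mapping proteins that lie near PKMYT1 in cells.
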