Addgene plasmid #135246: p667-UBC-PKMYT1-V5-miniTurbo_IDG-K
Purpose: Gateway destination clone of PKMYT1 (human) tagged with C-terminal V5-miniTurbo for generating protein-proximity networks using proximity-dependent biotinylation proteomics
Depositing lab: Ben Major. Depositing organization: University of North Carolina at Chapel Hill.
Backbone
  Vector backbone: pDest667
  Backbone manufacturer: PEL
  Backbone size w/o insert (bp): 9014
  Vector type: Mammalian Expression, Lentiviral ; Gateway Destination
  Selectable markers: Puromycin
Growth in bacteria
  Bacterial resistance: Ampicillin, 100 μg/mL
  Growth temperature: 30°C
  Growth strain: NEB Stable
  Copy number: Low Copy
Gene/Insert
  Gene/Insert name: PKMYT1-V5-miniTurbo (alt name: PKMYT1)
  Species: H. sapiens (human)
  Entrez Gene: PKMYT1 (a.k.a. MYT1, PPP1R126)
  Promoter: Ubiquitin
  Tag / fusion protein: V5-miniTurbo (C terminal on insert)
  Cloning method: Gateway Cloning
  Sequencing primers: 5′ GCCCGAAGGAATAGAAGAAGAA; 3′ CATAGCGTAAAAGGAGCAACA
Terms and licenses: Academic/Nonprofit Terms; Industry Terms: Not Available to Industry
Depositor comments: These plasmids were generated as part of the Illuminating the Druggable Genome (IDG) program sponsored by the NIH Common Fund. The goal of this program is to identify, gather, and distribute information and resources for proteins that currently are not well-studied yet belong to commonly drug-targeted protein families: protein kinases, non-olfactory G-protein coupled receptors (GPCRs), and ion channels. The IDG program is designed to develop fundamental research tools for understudied proteins, elucidate their function, and disseminate the IDG-related resources and data to the greater scientific community. These lentiviral gateway destination plasmids were generated, as part of the Kinase-Data and Resource Generating Center (DRGC), using the single fragment or multisite gateway cloning technology. They were used for generating proteomics-based protein-interaction and protein-proximity networks that can be accessed through the kinase-DRGC website https://darkkinome.org/. Each plasmid has either an N- or C-terminal fusion protein (Flag/ V5/V5-miniTurbo/V5-TurboID/miniTurbo-V5/TurboID-V5) tagged understudied kinase driven under either a CMV or Ubiquitin (UBC) promoter. All inserts in the pENTR plasmids used to generate the deposited destination plasmids were end-sequenced and insert size validated prior to multi-site gateway cloning. The combined insert size of the single fragment or three fragment destination plasmids were confirmed by restriction digestion (BsrGI, and EcoRV for pDest667; BsrGI, EcoRV, and BstZ17I for pDest663; and BsrGI for pHAGE) and all plasmids were partially sequenced to ensure in-frame ORFs and fusion tags.
How to cite: p667-UBC-PKMYT1-V5-miniTurbo_IDG-K was a gift from Ben Major (Addgene plasmid # 135246 ; http://n2t.net/addgene:135246 ; RRID:Addgene_135246)
