>Addgene plasmid #135246 | p667-UBC-PKMYT1-V5-miniTurbo_IDG-K | depositor partial sequence | sequence record 260289 | DK30: TGAAGCTCCGGTTTTGAACT
NGNTGGCTGGCGAGTGTGTTTTGTGAGTTTTTTAGGCACCTTTTGAAATGTAATCATTTGGGTCAATATG
TAATTTTCAGTGTTAGACTAGTAAATTGTCCGCTAAATTCTGGCCGTTTTTGGCTTTTTTGTTAGACGCA
ACTTTGTACAAAAAAGTTGGCACCATGCTAGAACGGCCTCCTGCACTGGCCATGCCCATGCCCACGGAGG
GCACCCCGCCACCTCTGAGTGGCACCCCCATCCCAGTCCCAGCCTACTTCCGCCACGCAGAACCTGGATT
CTCCCTCAAGAGGCCCAGGGGGCTCAGCCGGAGCCTCCCACCTCCGCCCCCTGCCAAGGGCAGCATTCCC
ATCAGCCGCCTCTTCCCTCCTCGGACCCCAGGCTGGCACCAGCTGCAGCCCCGGCGGGTGTCATTCCGGG
GCGAGGCCTCAGAGACTCTGCAGAGCCCTGGGTATGACCCAAGCCGGCCAGAGTCCTTCTTCCAGCAGAG
CTTCCAGAGGCTCAGCCGCCTGGGCCATGGCTCCTACGGAGAGGTCTTCAAGGTGCGCTCCAAGGAGGAC
GGCCGGCTCTATGCGGTAAAGCGTTCCATGTCACCATTCCGGGGCCCCAAGGACCGGGCCCGCAAGTTGG
CCGAGGTGGGCAGCCACGAGAAGGTGGGGCAGCACCCATGCTGCGTGCGGCTGGAGCAGGCCTGGGAGGA
GGGCGGCATCCTGTACCTGCAGACGGAGCTGTGCGGGCCCAGCCTGCAGCAACACTGTGAGGCCTGGGGT
GCCAGCCTGCCTGAGGCCCAGGTCTGGGGCTACCTGCGGGACACGCTGCTTGCCCTGGCCCATCTGCACA
GCCAGGGCCTGGTGCACCTTGATGTCAAGCCTGCCAACATCTTCCTGGGGCCCCGGGGCCGCTGCAAGCT
GGGTGACTTCGGACTGCTGGTGGAGCTGGGTACAGCAGAGCTGGTGAGGTCCAGGAGGAGACCCCGCTAC
ATGGCCCCGAGCTGCTGCAGGGCTCTATGGGACAGCAGCGGATGTGTTCAGTCTGGGCTCACATCTGGAA
GTGGCATGCACATGGAGCTGCCCACGGTGGGGAGGGCTGCAGCAGCTGCGCAGGCTACTGCCCCTGAGTC
CTGCGTCTGTTCTTCGAGCTGNTTCTGTCTGTCATGATGCTGACCGAACCAGCTGCCGNCCAAGCCANCN
GCTGNCATGCTGTTTTGAGCACCGCGCNTGTGNNNT
