>Addgene plasmid #135246 | p667-UBC-PKMYT1-V5-miniTurbo_IDG-K | depositor partial sequence | sequence record 260290 | DK40: CATTTCCTCCCTCTGCTTCC
GGGCCGGCCGGATCTGCATGCAGCATCCCCACTCTTCAGCTCGCCGATTCGATCCAGCAGGTACTGATTG
GTGGAGTCGACCACAGGCAGGACTGCCACGCTCCCGCCGTCCAGCTGTCCCAGAATCTGTTTAGCGTTCA
GCAGCGGGATGCTAGCGGTGCTGTCCAGGCCCAGCAGGGGGTTGGGGATGGGCTTGCCGCCCACTTTGTA
CAAGAAAGTTGGGGTTGGGTCTAGGGTGTCCTCAAACAGGCTGAGGAGGTTCCGAGGCTCAAAGGAGGGG
AAGGAGCCCCGAGGAGGCTCTGAGTTGATGTCACTTAGGTCCAGGGCATCCCTGGGTGTGCACCTGCTCC
GGGGGGTGGAGGTGCTCCCCACAGTCCGGGCCAGGACAGCCTCAGGGGAGAGTGAAGGCCCTAGGCTGTC
GTCATCCCAGTTGCTGGAGAGGCTGCTGTCCAGGAGCAAACTGCAGGGTGGTGAGCCAGGCGGGGTGGCT
GGCGGGCCCAGGGGCTGTAGCCAGCTGGCAGGGTGAGCCAGCCCATGCCAGAGCCAGCAGAGCAGGGCAA
GCAGGGCCTGCCACAGGGCCCACCCTCGGCTCAGGGCCTCCGCTGCCATGCACCACAGCACACCCCAGGC
CCGCGGCTGCCTCAACACAGGCAGTGCCAGCAGGGCCTCGGCCGTGGCCCGCAGCTTGGGGTCTGGCTCC
AGCATCATGACAAGGACAGAACGCAGCTCGGAAGACAGACCGGCAGTGAACTCAGGGGGCAGGTAGCCCT
GGCGCAGCTGCTGCCAGCCCTCCCCACCCGTGGGGCAGCTCCATGTTGCATGCCACTTCAGGATGGTGAG
GCCCAGACTGAACACATCCGCTGCTGTCCCATAGGAGCCCTGCAGCAGCTCGGGGGCCATGTAGCGGGGG
TCTCCCTCCTGGACCTCACCAGCTTCTGCTGTACCCAGCTCCACCAGCAGTCCCGAAGTCACTCCAGCTT
GCAGCGGCCCCGGGGGCCCCAGGAAGGTGTTGGCCAGGCTTTGACTTCCAAGGGCACCCAAGGCCCTAGC
CTTCGCAAAGGGCCAGGGCAAGCATGCTTGTCCCGCAGTAAGCCCAGAACCTGGGCCTTCAGGTAGCTGG
ACCTCCAGGCCTTACAAGTGTGCTTAGCACGCTGGGCTCGACCAGACTCCGTTGCATGGACATGGTGTCC
GCCTACTCCTCAGGGCCTAGGTTCTAGCGCACGCGTT
